Addgene plasmid #25794: mCol.4F2A targeting construct
Depositing lab: Rudolf Jaenisch. Depositing organization: Whitehead Institute for Biomedical Research. Publication: Single-gene transgenic mouse strains for reprogramming adult somatic cells. Carey BW, Markoulaki S, Beard C, Hanna J, Jaenisch R. Nat Methods. 2010 Jan . 7(1):56-9. 10.1038/nmeth.1410 PubMed 20010831.
Backbone
  Vector backbone: mCol.loxneo
  Backbone size w/o insert (bp): 10600
  Vector type: Mammalian Expression
  Selectable markers: Neomycin (select with G418)
Growth in bacteria
  Bacterial resistance: Ampicillin, 100 μg/mL
  Growth temperature: 37°C
  Growth strain: DH5alpha
  Copy number: High Copy
Gene/Insert
  Gene/Insert name: Oct4-P2A-Sox2-T2A-Klf4-E2A-cMyc
  Species: M. musculus (mouse)
  Insert size (bp): 5000
  Cloning method: Restriction Enzyme; 5′ cloning site NotI (not destroyed); 3′ cloning site NotI (not destroyed)
  Sequencing primers: 5′ tagagaaaagtgaaagtcgagtttac
Terms and licenses: Academic/Nonprofit Terms; Industry Terms: Not Available to Industry
How to cite: mCol.4F2A targeting construct was a gift from Rudolf Jaenisch (Addgene plasmid # 25794 ; http://n2t.net/addgene:25794 ; RRID:Addgene_25794)
