[The description below was written by a language model from this plasmid's Addgene catalogue record.]
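Description:
mCol.4F2A targeting construct is a mammalian gene-targeting plasmid built on the mCol.loxneo backbone (about 10.6 kb without insert). The backbone name suggests that it is designed for integration at a mouse collagen locus and carries a loxP-associated neomycin cassette, but the record does not describe the homology arms or the exact locus. It is propagated in E. coli as a high-copy plasmid under ampicillin selection. In mammalian cells, the neomycin marker allows selection of stable integrants with G418.

The payload is a roughly 5 kb polycistronic cassette of mouse origin, Oct4-P2A-Sox2-T2A-Klf4-E2A-cMyc, cloned as a NotI fragment with both sites retained. The four classical reprogramming factors are joined in a single open reading frame by three different 2A "self-cleaving" peptide sequences. These cause ribosomal skipping during translation, so one transcript yields four separate proteins from a single promoter and a single integration event. The record does not state the promoter driving the cassette or whether expression is inducible, and no feature table is available to confirm the regulatory elements, polyadenylation signals or recombinase sites.

According to the associated publication title, the construct was used to generate single-gene transgenic mouse strains for reprogramming adult somatic cells. Placing all four factors at one defined genomic site lets somatic cells from such animals be converted to induced pluripotent stem cells without viral delivery of the individual factors. It also avoids the variability that comes from multiple random integrations.
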