>Addgene plasmid #25794 | mCol.4F2A targeting construct | addgene partial sequence | sequence record 31807 | 25794 with mKLF4-R2 (GGAAGACGAGGATGAAGCTG)
CGATTCTGGTGGGTTAGCGAGTTGGAAAGGATAAAGTCTAGGTCCAGGAGGTCGTTGAACTCCTCGGTCT
CCCTCCGGGCTAGGAGGGCCGGGTTGTTACTGCTGCAAGCTGCACCAGCTCCGCCACTCTCCAGGTCTGT
GGCCACCGTCGCCGCCAGGTCGTAGGGGCGGCCGGGAAGTGGGGGAAGTCGCTTCATGTGAGAGAGTTCC
TCACGCCAACGGTTAGTCGGGGCACCTGCTGGACGCAGTGTCTTCTCCCTTCCCGCCGGGCCGGACGCGA
ACGTGGAGAAGGACGGGAGCAGAGCGTCGCTGACAGCCATGTCAGACTCGCCAGGTGGCTGCCTCATCTC
GAGTGGGCCGGGATTTTCCTCCACGTCCCCGCATGTTAGAAGACTTCCCCTGCCCTCGCCGGAGCCGCAT
GCCATGTGCGACAGGGGCAGTGTGCCGTTAATGGCCGTGCCGGGCACCGGGCCGCTCTGGTAGTGCTGGG
CCATGTGCAGTCTACTGGGCGCAGCGGGCTCCGGCACCTCGGCGCCGGGGAGGTACATGCTGATCATGTC
CCGGAGGTCCCCGGCCTGGCAGGGCGCCCTGGAGTGGGAGGAAGAGGTAACCACGGGGGGGCTGGAGCTG
GCCTCGGACTTGACCACAGAGCCCATGGAGCCCAGCGCCATACCGGGGGTGCCCTGCTGCGAGTAGGACA
TGCTGT
