>Addgene plasmid #25794 | mCol.4F2A targeting construct | addgene partial sequence | sequence record 31808 | 25794 with LNCX
ACCTCCATAGAAGACACCGGGACCGATCCAGCCTCCGCGGCCCCGAATTCGCCATGGCTGGACACCTGGC
TTCAGACTTCGCCTTCTCACCCCCACCAGGTGGGGGTGATGGGTCAGCAGGGCTGGAGCCGGGCTGGGTG
GATCCTCGAACCTGGCTAAGCTTCCAAGGGCCTCCAGGTGGGCCTGGAATCGGACCAGGCTCAGAGGTAT
TGGGGATCTCCCCATGTCCGCCCGCATACGAGTTCTGCGGAGGGATGGCATACTGTGGACCTCAGGTTGG
ACTGGGCCTAGTCCCCCAAGTTGGCGTGGAGACTTTGCAGCCTGAGGGCCAGGCAGGAGCACGAGTGGAA
AGCAACTCAGAGGGAACCTCCTCTGAGCCCTGTGCCGACCGCCCCAATGCCGTGAAGTTGGAGAAGGTGG
AACCAACTCCCGAGGAGTCCCAGGACATGAAAGCCCTGCAGAAGGAGCTAGAACAGTTTGCCAAGCTGCT
GAAGCAGAAGAGGATCACCTTGGGGTACACCCAGGCCGACGTGGGGCTCACCCTGGGCGTTCTCTTTGGA
AAGGTGTTCAGCCAGACCACCATCTGTCGCTTCGAGGCCTTGCAGCTCAGCCTTAAGAACATGTGTAAGC
TGCGGCCCCTGCTGGAGAAGTGGGTGGAGGAAGCCGACAACAATGAGAACCTTCAGGAGATATGCAAATC
GGAGACCCTGGTGCAGGCCCGGAAGAGAAAGCGAACTAGCATTGAGAACCGTGTGAGGTGGAGTCTGGAG
ACCATGTTTCTGAAGTGCCCGAAGCCCTCCCTACAGCAGATCACTCACATCGCCAATCAGCTTGGGCTAG
AGAAGGATGTGGTTCGAGTATGGTTCTGTAACCGGCGCCAG
